>Addgene plasmid #47643 | pAC-EsaR | depositor partial sequence | sequence record 68117 | Plac, esaR, transcriptional terminator were cloned into pACYC184 between XbaI and SalI sites (verified by sequencing).
TCTAGACCAATACGCAAACCGCCTCTCCCCGCGCGTTGGCCGATTCATTAATGCAGCTGGCACGACAGGT
TTCCCGACTGGAAAGCGGGCAGTGAGCGCAACGCAATTAATGTGAGTTAGCTCACTCATTAGGCACCCCA
GGCTTTACACTTTATGCTTCCGGCTCGTATGTTGTGTGGAATTGTGAGCGGATAACAATTTCACACAGGA
AACATAAAGAGGAGAAAGGTACCCATGATGTTCTCTTTCTTCCTTGAAAACCAAACAATAACGGATACGC
TTCAGACTTACATACAGAGAAAGTTATCTCCGCTGGGTAGTCCGGATTACGCTTACACTGTTGTGAGCAA
AAAAAATCCTTCAAATGTTCTGATTATTTCCAGTTATCCTGACGAATGGATTAGGTTATACCGCGCTAAC
AACTTTCAGCTGACCGATCCGGTTATTCTCACGGCCTTTAAACGCACCTCGCCGTTTGCCTGGGATGAGA
ATATTACGCTGATGTCCGACCTGCGGTTCACCAAAATTTTCTCTTTATCCAAGCAATACAACATCGTTAA
CGGCTTTACCTATGTCCTGCATGACCACATGAACAACCTTGCTCTGTTGTCCGTGATCATTAAAGGCAAC
GATCAGACTGCGCTGGAGCAACGCCTTGCTGCCGAACAGGGCACGATGCAGATGCTGCTGATTGATTTTA
ACGAGCAGATGTACCGACTGGCAGGCACCGAAGGTGAACGAGCACCGGCGTTAAATCAGAGCGCGGACAA
AACGATATTTTCCTCGCGTGAAAATGAGGTGTTGTACTGGGCGAGTATGGGCAAAACCTATGCTGAGATT
GCCGCTATTACGGGCATTTCTGTGAGTACCGTGAAGTTTCACATCAAGAATGTGGTCGTGAAACTGGGCG
TCAGTAACGCCCGACAGGCTATCAGACTGGGTGTAGAACTGGATCTTATCAGACCGGCAGCGTCAGCAGC
AAGGTAGTGATAGGGATCCCCAGGCATCAAATAAAACGAAAGGCTCAGTCGAAAGACTGGGCCTTTCGTT
TTATCTGTTGTTTGTCGGTGAACGCTCTCTACTAGAGTCACACTGGCTCACCTTCGGGTGGGCCTTTCTG
CGTTTATAGTCGAC
