>Addgene plasmid #47643 | pAC-EsaR | depositor partial sequence | sequence record 68273 | wt esaR between KpnI and BamHI
GGTACCCATGATGTTCTCTTTCTTCCTTGAAAACCAAACAATAACGGATACGCTTCAGACTTACATACAG
AGAAAGTTATCTCCGCTGGGTAGTCCGGATTACGCTTACACTGTTGTGAGCAAAAAAAATCCTTCAAATG
TTCTGATTATTTCCAGTTATCCTGACGAATGGATTAGGTTATACCGCGCTAACAACTTTCAGCTGACCGA
TCCGGTTATTCTCACGGCCTTTAAACGCACCTCGCCGTTTGCCTGGGATGAGAATATTACGCTGATGTCC
GACCTGCGGTTCACCAAAATTTTCTCTTTATCCAAGCAATACAACATCGTTAACGGCTTTACCTATGTCC
TGCATGACCACATGAACAACCTTGCTCTGTTGTCCGTGATCATTAAAGGCAACGATCAGACTGCGCTGGA
GCAACGCCTTGCTGCCGAACAGGGCACGATGCAGATGCTGCTGATTGATTTTAACGAGCAGATGTACCGA
CTGGCAGGCACCGAAGGTGAACGAGCACCGGCGTTAAATCAGAGCGCGGACAAAACGATATTTTCCTCGC
GTGAAAATGAGGTGTTGTACTGGGCGAGTATGGGCAAAACCTATGCTGAGATTGCCGCTATTACGGGCAT
TTCTGTGAGTACCGTGAAGTTTCACATCAAGAATGTGGTCGTGAAACTGGGCGTCAGTAACGCCCGACAG
GCTATCAGACTGGGTGTAGAACTGGATCTTATCAGACCGGCAGCGTCAGCAGCAAGGTAGTGATAGGGAT
CC
