>Addgene plasmid #47643 | pAC-EsaR | addgene partial sequence | sequence record 70436 | Tet-internal-R 5'-aaggagctgactgggttgaag-3'
GGCCCACCCGAAGGTGAGCCAGTGTGACTCTAGTAGAGAGCGTTCACCGACAAACAACAGATAAAACGAA
AGGCCCAGTCTTTCGACTGAGCCTTTCGTTTTATTTGATGCCTGGGGATCCTCACTACCTTGCTGCTGAC
GCTGCCGGTCTGATAAGATCCAGTTCTACACCCAGTCTGATAGCCTGTCGGGCGTTACTGACGCCCAGTT
TCACGACCACATTCTTGATGTGAAACTTCACGGTACTCACAGAAATGCCCGTAATAGCGGCAATCTCAGC
ATAGGTTTTGCCCATACTCGCCCAGTACAACACCTCATTTTCACGCGAGGAAAATATCGTTTTGTCCGCG
CTCTGATTTAACGCCGGGGCTCGTTCACCTTCGGTGCCTGCCAGGCGGTACATCTGCTCGTTAAAATCAA
TCAGCAGCATCTGCATCGTGCCCTGTTCGGCAGCAAGGCGTTGCTCCAGCGCAGTCTGATCGTTGCCTTT
AATGATCACGGACAACAGAGCAAGGTTGTTCATGTGGTCATGCAGGACATAGGTAAAGCCGTTAACGATG
TTGTATTGCTTGGATAAAGAGAAAATTTTGGTGAACCGCAGGTCGGACATCAGCGTAATATTCTCATCCC
AGGCAAACGGCGAGGTGCGTTTAAAGGCCGTGAGAATAACCGGATCGGTCAGCTGAAAGTTGTTAGCGCG
GTATAACCTAATCCATTCGTCAGGATAACTGGAAATAATCAGAACATTTGAAGGATTTTTTTT
