>Addgene plasmid #47643 | pAC-EsaR | addgene partial sequence | sequence record 70455 | p15A-F 5'-gattacgcgcagaccaaaac-3'
ATTTCTAGACCAATACGCAAACCGCCTCTCCCCGCGCGTTGGCCGATTCATTAATGCAGCTGGCACGACA
GGTTTCCCGACTGGAAAGCGGGCAGTGAGCGCAACGCAATTAATGTGAGTTAGCTCACTCATTAGGCACC
CCAGGCTTTACACTTTATGCTTCCGGCTCGTATGTTGTGTGGAATTGTGAGCGGATAACAATTTCACACA
GGAAACATAAAGAGGAGAAAGGTACCCATGATGTTCTCTTTCTTCCTTGAAAACCAAACAATAACGGATA
CGCTTCAGACTTACATACAGAGAAAGTTATCTCCGCTGGGTAGTCCGGATTACGCTTACACTGTTGTGAG
CAAAAAAAATCCTTCAAATGTTCTGATTATTTCCAGTTATCCTGACGAATGGATTAGGTTATACCGCGCT
AACAACTTTCAGCTGACCGATCCGGTTATTCTCACGGCCTTTAAACGCACCTCGCCGTTTGCCTGGGATG
AGAATATTACGCTGATGTCCGACCTGCGGTTCACCAAAATTTTCTCTTTATCCAAGCAATACAACATCGT
TAACGGCTTTACCTATGTCCTGCATGACCACATGAACAACCTTGCTCTGTTGTCCGTGATCATTAAAGGC
AACGATCAGACTGCGCTGGAGCAACGCCTTGCTGCCGAACAGGGCACGATGCAGATGCTGCTGATTGATT
TTAACGAGCAGATGTACCGCCTGGCAGGCACCGAAGGTGAACGAGCCCCGGCGTTAAATCAGAGCGCGGA
CAAAACGATATTTTCCTCGCGTGAAAATGAGGTGTTGTAC
