[The description below was written by a language model from this plasmid's Addgene catalogue record.]
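Description:
pAC-EsaR is a bacterial expression plasmid built on the pACYC184 backbone, from which the tetracycline resistance gene has been removed. The remaining chloramphenicol resistance marker provides selection in E. coli. pACYC184 carries the p15A origin of replication, which is compatible with ColE1-type plasmids and so is commonly chosen when a regulator has to be maintained alongside a second plasmid. That origin is generally regarded as low to moderate copy, although the record lists this construct as high copy. The total size is given as about 4.65 kb, comprising a roughly 3.5 kb backbone and a 1.1 kb insert.

The insert is a Plac-esaR-terminator cassette cloned between XbaI and SalI sites, both of which are retained. Within it, the 750 bp wild-type esaR coding sequence is flanked by KpnI and BamHI sites, so the gene can be excised or replaced with variant alleles without disturbing the promoter and terminator. The gene was amplified from an earlier plasmid, and the record does not name its source organism. EsaR is a LuxR-family quorum-sensing transcriptional regulator that responds to an acyl-homoserine lactone signal. Here it is transcribed from the lac promoter, so its expression does not depend on its native regulation. No tags or reporters are listed.

The plasmid is categorised for bacterial expression and synthetic biology, and it comes from work on the directed evolution of EsaR for increased signal sensitivity. In that context it supplies the wild-type regulator, serving as the parental reference for evolved variants and as a source of EsaR for engineered quorum-sensing circuits.
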