Addgene plasmid #47643: pAC-EsaR
Purpose: wt esaR gene under control of Plac in pACYC184
Depositing lab: Cynthia Collins. Depositing organization: Rensselaer Polytechnic Institute. Publication: Directed evolution of the quorum-sensing regulator EsaR for increased signal sensitivity. Shong J, Huang YM, Bystroff C, Collins CH. ACS Chem Biol. 2013 Apr 19;8(4):789-95. doi: 10.1021/cb3006402. Epub 2013 Feb 6. PubMed 23363022.
Backbone
  Vector backbone: pACYC184
  Backbone manufacturer: NEB
  Backbone size w/o insert (bp): 3518
  Total vector size (bp): 4652
  Modifications to backbone: The tetracycline resistance gene in pACYC184 was removed.
  Vector type: Bacterial Expression, Synthetic Biology
Growth in bacteria
  Bacterial resistance: Chloramphenicol, 25 μg/mL
  Growth temperature: 37°C
  Growth strain: DH5alpha
  Copy number: High Copy
Gene/Insert
  Gene/Insert name: Plac-esaR-terminator
  Insert size (bp): 1134
  Promoter: Plac
  Cloning method: Restriction Enzyme; 5′ cloning site XbaI (not destroyed); 3′ cloning site SalI (not destroyed)
  Sequencing primers: 5′ gattacgcgcagaccaaaacgatc; 3′ gttgaaggctctcaagggcatcg
Resource information
  A portion of this plasmid was derived from a plasmid made by: We amplified the esaR gene from pTDM6 (Minogue, TD et al., 2002, Mol. Microbiol.).
Terms and licenses: Academic/Nonprofit Terms; Industry Terms: Not Available to Industry
Depositor comments: pAC-EsaR is an esaR expression vector. The esaR gene (750 bp, indicated as lowercase letters in the partial sequence for wt EsaR between KpnI and BamHI) is flanked by KpnI and BamHI sites.
How to cite: pAC-EsaR was a gift from Cynthia Collins (Addgene plasmid # 47643 ; http://n2t.net/addgene:47643 ; RRID:Addgene_47643)
